Addgene plasmid #35516: pAAV-CaMKIIa-eArch 3.0-EYFP
Purpose: AAV expression of CaMKIIa-driven Arch 3.0 for optical inhibition.
Depositing lab: Karl Deisseroth. Depositing organization: Stanford University. Publication: Principles for applying optogenetic tools derived from direct comparative analysis of microbial opsins. Mattis J, Tye KM, Ferenczi EA, Ramakrishnan C, O'Shea DJ, Prakash R, Gunaydin LA, Hyun M, Fenno LE, Gradinaru V, Yizhar O, Deisseroth K. Nat Methods. 2011 Dec 18;9(2):159-72. doi: 10.1038/nmeth.1808. PubMed 22179551.
Backbone
  Vector backbone: pAAV
  Backbone size w/o insert (bp): 5379
  Modifications to backbone: Addition of CaMKIIa promoter and a WPRE
  Vector type: Mammalian Expression, AAV
Growth in bacteria
  Bacterial resistance: Ampicillin, 100 μg/mL
  Growth temperature: 37°C
  Growth strain: Stbl3
  Copy number: High Copy
Gene/Insert
  Gene/Insert name: Arch3.0-EYFP
  Species: H. sodomense
  Insert size (bp): 1601
  Mutation: Enhanced trafficking signal and ER export signal added
  Promoter: CaMKIIa
  Tag / fusion protein: EYFP (C terminal on insert)
  Cloning method: Restriction Enzyme; 5′ cloning site BamHI (not destroyed); 3′ cloning site EcoRI (not destroyed)
  Sequencing primers: 5′ AGTCCTGCAGTATTGTGTAT; 3′ GCAATAGCATGATACAAAGG
Resource information
  A portion of this plasmid was derived from a plasmid made by: This is modified pLenti-CaMKIIa-Arch-GFP deposited at Addgene by the Boyden Lab.
Terms and licenses: Academic/Nonprofit Terms; Industry Terms: Not Available to Industry
Depositor comments: The enhanced trafficking signals allow for better membrane targeting in mammalian cells resulting in 3-5 fold increase in currents.
How to cite: pAAV-CaMKIIa-eArch 3.0-EYFP was a gift from Karl Deisseroth (Addgene plasmid # 35516 ; http://n2t.net/addgene:35516 ; RRID:Addgene_35516)
