[The description below was written by a language model from this plasmid's Addgene catalogue record and the feature table of its GenBank file.]
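Description:
pAAV-CaMKIIa-eArch 3.0-EYFP is a 6,980 bp AAV transfer plasmid for mammalian expression, built on a pAAV backbone to which a CaMKIIa promoter and a WPRE were added. It is maintained in bacteria through a high-copy ColE1/pUC-type origin and selected with ampicillin via the beta-lactamase gene. An f1 phage origin is also present in the backbone. Two AAV serotype 2 inverted terminal repeats flank the expression cassette. They define the segment that is replicated and packaged into recombinant AAV particles when rep, cap and helper functions are supplied in trans.

Between the ITRs, the mouse CaMKII alpha promoter drives a Kozak-initiated open reading frame encoding archaerhodopsin-3. This is the light-driven outward proton pump from Halorubrum sodomense, fused at its C terminus to mammalian codon-optimized EYFP. The "eArch 3.0" version carries an added membrane trafficking signal and an ER export signal. The feature table does not annotate these individually. According to the depositor, these signals improve membrane targeting in mammalian cells and give a 3- to 5-fold increase in photocurrents. The cassette is completed by a WPRE, which enhances transcript stability and expression, and a human growth hormone polyadenylation signal. A short Factor Xa site annotated on the reverse strand within the WPRE appears to be an incidental sequence match rather than a functional element.

The record notes that part of the plasmid derives from an earlier lentiviral CaMKIIa-Arch-GFP construct. Its stated purpose is optical inhibition: light-activated proton pumping hyperpolarizes and silences the expressing cells. The CaMKIIa promoter is generally used to bias expression toward excitatory neurons, and the EYFP fusion allows expression and localization to be seen by fluorescence.
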