LOCUS       Exported 6980 bp ds-DNA circular SYN 12-MAY-2021
DEFINITION  AAV expression of CaMKIIa-driven Arch 3.0 for optical inhibition..
ACCESSION   .
VERSION     .
KEYWORDS    pAAV-CaMKIIa-eArch 3.0-EYFP
SOURCE      synthetic DNA construct
  ORGANISM  synthetic DNA construct
REFERENCE   1 (bases 1 to 6980)
  AUTHORS   Mattis J, Tye KM, Ferenczi EA, Ramakrishnan C, O'Shea DJ, Prakash R,
            Gunaydin LA, Hyun M, Fenno LE, Gradinaru V, Yizhar O, Deisseroth K
  TITLE     Principles for applying optogenetic tools derived from direct
            comparative analysis of microbial opsins.
  JOURNAL   Nat Methods. 2011 Dec 18;9(2):159-72. doi: 10.1038/nmeth.1808.
  PUBMED    22179551
REFERENCE   2 (bases 1 to 6980)
  AUTHORS   .
  TITLE     Direct Submission
  JOURNAL   Exported May 12, 2021 from SnapGene Server 1.1.58
            http://www.snapgene.com
FEATURES             Location/Qualifiers
     source          1..6980
                     /organism="synthetic DNA construct"
                     /mol_type="other DNA"
     repeat_region   1..141
                     /label=AAV2 ITR
                     /note="inverted terminal repeat of adeno-associated virus
                     serotype 2"
     repeat_region   12..141
                     /label=AAV2 ITR
     promoter        160..1448
                     /label=CaMKII promoter
                     /note="promoter for the mouse calcium/calmodulin-dependent
                     kinase II alpha subunit"
     regulatory      1469..1478
                     /regulatory_class="other"
                     /note="vertebrate consensus sequence for strong initiation
                     of translation (Kozak, 1987)"
     CDS             1475..2248
                     /codon_start=1
                     /product="light-driven proton pump archaerhodopsin-3 from
                     Halorubrum sodomense (Chow et al., 2010)"
                     /label=Arch
                     /translation="MDPIALQAGYDLLGDGRPETLWLGIGTLLMLIGTFYFLVRGWGVT
                     DKDAREYYAVTILVPGIASAAYLSMFFGIGLTEVTVGGEMLDIYYARYADWLFTTPLLL
                     LDLALLAKVDRVTIGTLVGVDALMIVTGLIGALSHTAIARYSWWLFSTICMIVVLYFLA
                     TSLRSAAKERGPEVASTFNTLTALVLVLWTAYPILWIIGTEGAGVVGLGIETLLFMVLD
                     VTAKVGFGFILLRSRAILGDTEAPEPSAGADVSAAD"
     CDS             2342..3055
                     /codon_start=1
                     /product="enhanced YFP"
                     /label=EYFP
                     /note="mammalian codon-optimized"
                     /translation="VSKGEELFTGVVPILVELDGDVNGHKFSVSGEGEGDATYGKLTLK
                     FICTTGKLPVPWPTLVTTFGYGLQCFARYPDHMKQHDFFKSAMPEGYVQERTIFFKDDG
                     NYKTRAEVKFEGDTLVNRIELKGIDFKEDGNILGHKLEYNYNSHNVYIMADKQKNGIKV
                     NFKIRHNIEDGSVQLADHYQQNTPIGDGPVLLPDNHYLSYQSALSKDPNEKRDHMVLLE
                     FVTAAGITLGMDELYK"
     primer_bind     complement(2384..2405)
                     /label=EGFP-N
                     /note="EGFP, reverse primer"
     primer_bind     complement(2645..2664)
                     /label=EXFP-R
                     /note="For distinguishing EGFP variants, reverse primer"
     primer_bind     2992..3013
                     /label=EGFP-C
                     /note="EGFP, forward primer"
     misc_feature    3107..3695
                     /label=WPRE
                     /note="woodchuck hepatitis virus posttranscriptional
                     regulatory element"
     primer_bind     complement(3160..3180)
                     /label=WPRE-R
                     /note="WPRE, reverse primer"
     CDS             complement(3578..3589)
                     /codon_start=1
                     /product="Factor Xa recognition and cleavage site"
                     /label=Factor Xa site
                     /translation="IEGR"
     polyA_signal    3727..4203
                     /label=hGH poly(A) signal
                     /note="human growth hormone polyadenylation signal"
     primer_bind     complement(3926..3945)
                     /label=hGH-PA-R
                     /note="Human growth hormone terminator, reverse primer"
     repeat_region   4243..4383
                     /label=AAV2 ITR
                     /note="inverted terminal repeat of adeno-associated virus
                     serotype 2"
     repeat_region   4243..4372
                     /label=AAV2 ITR
     rep_origin      4458..4913
                     /direction=RIGHT
                     /label=f1 ori
                     /note="f1 bacteriophage origin of replication; arrow
                     indicates direction of (+) strand synthesis"
     primer_bind     complement(4545..4564)
                     /label=F1ori-R
                     /note="F1 origin, reverse primer"
     primer_bind     4755..4776
                     /label=F1ori-F
                     /note="F1 origin, forward primer"
     primer_bind     complement(4930..4949)
                     /label=pRS-marker
                     /note="pRS vectors, use to sequence yeast selectable
                     marker"
     primer_bind     5049..5071
                     /label=pGEX 3'
                     /note="pGEX vectors, reverse primer"
     primer_bind     complement(5109..5127)
                     /label=pBRforEco
                     /note="pBR322 vectors, upsteam of EcoRI site, forward
                     primer"
     promoter        5195..5299
                     /gene="bla"
                     /label=AmpR promoter
     CDS             5300..6160
                     /codon_start=1
                     /gene="bla"
                     /product="beta-lactamase"
                     /label=AmpR
                     /note="confers resistance to ampicillin, carbenicillin, and
                     related antibiotics"
                     /translation="MSIQHFRVALIPFFAAFCLPVFAHPETLVKVKDAEDQLGARVGYI
                     ELDLNSGKILESFRPEERFPMMSTFKVLLCGAVLSRIDAGQEQLGRRIHYSQNDLVEYS
                     PVTEKHLTDGMTVRELCSAAITMSDNTAANLLLTTIGGPKELTAFLHNMGDHVTRLDRW
                     EPELNEAIPNDERDTTMPVAMATTLRKLLTGELLTLASRQQLIDWMEADKVAGPLLRSA
                     LPAGWFIADKSGAGERGSRGIIAALGPDGKPSRIVVIYTTGSQATMDERNRQIAEIGAS
                     LIKHW"
     primer_bind     complement(5518..5537)
                     /label=Amp-R
                     /note="Ampicillin resistance gene, reverse primer"
     rep_origin      6331..6919
                     /direction=RIGHT
                     /label=ori
                     /note="high-copy-number ColE1/pMB1/pBR322/pUC origin of
                     replication"
     primer_bind     6820..6839
                     /label=pBR322ori-F
                     /note="pBR322 origin, forward primer"
ORIGIN
        1 cctgcaggca gctgcgcgct cgctcgctca ctgaggccgc ccgggcaaag cccgggcgtc
       61 gggcgacctt tggtcgcccg gcctcagtga gcgagcgagc gcgcagagag ggagtggcca
      121 actccatcac taggggttcc tgcggccgca cgcgtttaac attatggcct taggtcactt
      181 catctccatg gggttcttct tctgattttc tagaaaatga gatgggggtg cagagagctt
      241 cctcagtgac ctgcccaggg tcacatcaga aatgtcagag ctagaacttg aactcagatt
      301 actaatctta aattccatgc cttgggggca tgcaagtacg atatacagaa ggagtgaact
      361 cattagggca gatgaccaat gagtttagga aagaagagtc cagggcaggg tacatctaca
      421 ccacccgccc agccctgggt gagtccagcc acgttcacct cattatagtt gcctctctcc
      481 agtcctacct tgacgggaag cacaagcaga aactgggaca ggagccccag gagaccaaat
      541 cttcatggtc cctctgggag gatgggtggg gagagctgtg gcagaggcct caggaggggc
      601 cctgctgctc agtggtgaca gataggggtg agaaagcaga cagagtcatt ccgtcagcat
      661 tctgggtctg tttggtactt cttctcacgc taaggtggcg gtgtgatatg cacaatggct
      721 aaaaagcagg gagagctgga aagaaacaag gacagagaca gaggccaagt caaccagacc
      781 aattcccaga ggaagcaaag aaaccattac agagactaca agggggaagg gaaggagaga
      841 tgaattagct tcccctgtaa accttagaac ccagctgttg ccagggcaac ggggcaatac
      901 ctgtctcttc agaggagatg aagttgccag ggtaactaca tcctgtcttt ctcaaggacc
      961 atcccagaat gtggcaccca ctagccgtta ccatagcaac tgcctctttg ccccacttaa
     1021 tcccatcccg tctgttaaaa gggccctata gttggaggtg ggggaggtag gaagagcgat
     1081 gatcacttgt ggactaagtt tgttcgcatc cccttctcca accccctcag tacatcaccc
     1141 tgggggaaca gggtccactt gctcctgggc ccacacagtc ctgcagtatt gtgtatataa
     1201 ggccagggca aagaggagca ggttttaaag tgaaaggcag gcaggtgttg gggaggcagt
     1261 taccggggca acgggaacag ggcgtttcgg aggtggttgc catggggacc tggatgctga
     1321 cgaaggctcg cgaggctgtg agcagccaca gtgccctgct cagaagcccc aagctcgtca
     1381 gtcaagccgg ttctccgttt gcactcagga gcacgggcag gcgagtggcc cctagttctg
     1441 ggggcagctc tagagcggta ccggatccgc caccatggac cccatcgctc tgcaggctgg
     1501 ttacgacctg ctgggtgacg gcagacctga aactctgtgg ctgggcatcg gcactctgct
     1561 gatgctgatt ggaaccttct actttctggt ccgcggatgg ggagtcaccg ataaggatgc
     1621 ccgggaatat tacgctgtga ctatcctggt gcccggaatc gcatccgccg catatctgtc
     1681 tatgttcttt ggtatcgggc ttactgaggt gaccgtcggg ggcgaaatgt tggatatcta
     1741 ttatgccagg tacgccgact ggctgtttac caccccactt ctgctgctgg atctggccct
     1801 tctcgctaag gtggatcggg tgaccatcgg caccctggtg ggtgtggacg ccctgatgat
     1861 cgtcactggc ctcatcggag ccttgagcca cacggccata gccagataca gttggtggtt
     1921 gttctctaca atttgcatga tagtggtgct ctattttctg gctacatccc tgcgatctgc
     1981 tgcaaaggag cggggccccg aggtggcatc tacctttaac accctgacag ctctggtctt
     2041 ggtgctgtgg accgcttacc ctatcctgtg gatcataggc actgagggcg ctggcgtggt
     2101 gggcctgggc atcgaaactc tgctgtttat ggtgttggac gtgactgcca aggtcggctt
     2161 tggctttatc ctgttgagat cccgggctat tctgggcgac accgaggcac cagaacccag
     2221 tgccggtgcc gatgtcagtg ccgccgaccg accggtagta gcagtgagca aggcggccgc
     2281 caagagcagg atcaccagcg agggcgagta catccccctg gaccagatcg acatcaacgt
     2341 ggtgagcaag ggcgaggagc tgttcaccgg ggtggtgccc atcctggtcg agctggacgg
     2401 cgacgtaaac ggccacaagt tcagcgtgtc cggcgagggc gagggcgatg ccacctacgg
     2461 caagctgacc ctgaagttca tctgcaccac cggcaagctg cccgtgccct ggcccaccct
     2521 cgtgaccacc ttcggctacg gcctgcagtg cttcgcccgc taccccgacc acatgaagca
     2581 gcacgacttc ttcaagtccg ccatgcccga aggctacgtc caggagcgca ccatcttctt
     2641 caaggacgac ggcaactaca agacccgcgc cgaggtgaag ttcgagggcg acaccctggt
     2701 gaaccgcatc gagctgaagg gcatcgactt caaggaggac ggcaacatcc tggggcacaa
     2761 gctggagtac aactacaaca gccacaacgt ctatatcatg gccgacaagc agaagaacgg
     2821 catcaaggtg aacttcaaga tccgccacaa catcgaggac ggcagcgtgc agctcgccga
     2881 ccactaccag cagaacaccc ccatcggcga cggccccgtg ctgctgcccg acaaccacta
     2941 cctgagctac cagtccgccc tgagcaaaga ccccaacgag aagcgcgatc acatggtcct
     3001 gctggagttc gtgaccgccg ccgggatcac tctcggcatg gacgagctgt acaagttctg
     3061 ctacgagaac gaggtgtaat gagaattcga tatcaagctt atcgataatc aacctctgga
     3121 ttacaaaatt tgtgaaagat tgactggtat tcttaactat gttgctcctt ttacgctatg
     3181 tggatacgct gctttaatgc ctttgtatca tgctattgct tcccgtatgg ctttcatttt
     3241 ctcctccttg tataaatcct ggttgctgtc tctttatgag gagttgtggc ccgttgtcag
     3301 gcaacgtggc gtggtgtgca ctgtgtttgc tgacgcaacc cccactggtt ggggcattgc
     3361 caccacctgt cagctccttt ccgggacttt cgctttcccc ctccctattg ccacggcgga
     3421 actcatcgcc gcctgccttg cccgctgctg gacaggggct cggctgttgg gcactgacaa
     3481 ttccgtggtg ttgtcgggga aatcatcgtc ctttccttgg ctgctcgcct gtgttgccac
     3541 ctggattctg cgcgggacgt ccttctgcta cgtcccttcg gccctcaatc cagcggacct
     3601 tccttcccgc ggcctgctgc cggctctgcg gcctcttccg cgtcttcgcc ttcgccctca
     3661 gacgagtcgg atctcccttt gggccgcctc cccgcatcga taccgagcgc tgctcgagag
     3721 atctacgggt ggcatccctg tgacccctcc ccagtgcctc tcctggccct ggaagttgcc
     3781 actccagtgc ccaccagcct tgtcctaata aaattaagtt gcatcatttt gtctgactag
     3841 gtgtccttct ataatattat ggggtggagg ggggtggtat ggagcaaggg gcaagttggg
     3901 aagacaacct gtagggcctg cggggtctat tgggaaccaa gctggagtgc agtggcacaa
     3961 tcttggctca ctgcaatctc cgcctcctgg gttcaagcga ttctcctgcc tcagcctccc
     4021 gagttgttgg gattccaggc atgcatgacc aggctcagct aatttttgtt tttttggtag
     4081 agacggggtt tcaccatatt ggccaggctg gtctccaact cctaatctca ggtgatctac
     4141 ccaccttggc ctcccaaatt gctgggatta caggcgtgaa ccactgctcc cttccctgtc
     4201 cttctgattt tgtaggtaac cacgtgcgga ccgagcggcc gcaggaaccc ctagtgatgg
     4261 agttggccac tccctctctg cgcgctcgct cgctcactga ggccgggcga ccaaaggtcg
     4321 cccgacgccc gggctttgcc cgggcggcct cagtgagcga gcgagcgcgc agctgcctgc
     4381 aggggcgcct gatgcggtat tttctcctta cgcatctgtg cggtatttca caccgcatan
     4441 nnnnnnnnnn nnnnnnnnnn nnnnnnnnnn nnnnnnnnnn nnnnnnnnnn nnnnnnnnnn
     4501 nnnnnnnnnn nnnnnnnnnn nnnnnnnnnn nnnnnnnnnn nnnnnnnnnn nnnnnnnnnn
     4561 nnnnnnnnnn nnnnnnnnnn ncnnnnnnnn nnnnnnnnnn nnnnnnnnnn nnnnnnnnnn
     4621 nnnnnnnnnn nnnnnnnnnn nnnnnnnnnn nnnnnnnnnn nnnnnnnnnn nnnnnnnnnn
     4681 nnnnnnnnnn nnnnnnnnnn nnnnnnnnnn nnnnnnnnnn nnncctttga cgttggagtc
     4741 cacgttcttt aatagtggac tcttgttcca aactggaaca acactcaacc ctatctcggg
     4801 ctattctttt gatttataag ggattttgcc gatttcggcc tattggttaa aaaatgagct
     4861 gatttaacaa aaatttaacg cgaattttaa caaaatatta acgtttacaa ttttatggtg
     4921 cactctcagt acaatctgct ctgatgccgc atagttaagc cagccccgac acccgccaac
     4981 acccgctgac gcgccctgac gggcttgtct gctcccggca tccgcttaca gacaagctgt
     5041 gaccgtctcc gggagctgca tgtgtcagag gttttcaccg tcatcaccga aacgcgcgag
     5101 acgaaagggc ctcgtgatac gcctattttt ataggttaat gtcatgataa taatggtttc
     5161 ttagacgtca ggtggcactt ttcggggaaa tgtgcgcgga acccctattt gtttattttt
     5221 ctaaatacat tcaaatatgt atccgctcat gagacaataa ccctgataaa tgcttcaata
     5281 atattgaaaa aggaagagta tgagtattca acatttccgt gtcgccctta ttcccttttt
     5341 tgcggcattt tgccttcctg tttttgctca cccagaaacg ctggtgaaag taaaagatgc
     5401 tgaagatcag ttgggtgcac gagtgggtta catcgaactg gatctcaaca gcggtaagat
     5461 ccttgagagt tttcgccccg aagaacgttt tccaatgatg agcactttta aagttctgct
     5521 atgtggcgcg gtattatccc gtattgacgc cgggcaagag caactcggtc gccgcataca
     5581 ctattctcag aatgacttgg ttgagtactc accagtcaca gaaaagcatc ttacggatgg
     5641 catgacagta agagaattat gcagtgctgc cataaccatg agtgataaca ctgcggccaa
     5701 cttacttctg acaacgatcg gaggaccgaa ggagctaacc gcttttttgc acaacatggg
     5761 ggatcatgta actcgccttg atcgttggga accggagctg aatgaagcca taccaaacga
     5821 cgagcgtgac accacgatgc ctgtagcaat ggcaacaacg ttgcgcaaac tattaactgg
     5881 cgaactactt actctagctt cccggcaaca attaatagac tggatggagg cggataaagt
     5941 tgcaggacca cttctgcgct cggcccttcc ggctggctgg tttattgctg ataaatctgg
     6001 agccggtgag cgtgggtctc gcggtatcat tgcagcactg gggccagatg gtaagccctc
     6061 ccgtatcgta gttatctaca cgacggggag tcaggcaact atggatgaac gaaatagaca
     6121 gatcgctgag ataggtgcct cactgattaa gcattggtaa ctgtcagacc aagtttactc
     6181 atatatactt tagattgatt taaaacttca tttttaattt aaaaggatct aggtgaagat
     6241 cctttttgat aatctcatga ccaaaatccc ttaacgtgag ttttcgttcc actgagcgtc
     6301 agaccccgta gaaaagatca aaggatcttc ttgagatcct ttttttctgc gcgtaatctg
     6361 ctgcttgcaa acaaaaaaac caccgctacc agcggtggtt tgtttgccgg atcaagagct
     6421 accaactctt tttccgaagg taactggctt cagcagagcg cagataccaa atactgtcct
     6481 tctagtgtag ccgtagttag gccaccactt caagaactct gtagcaccgc ctacatacct
     6541 cgctctgcta atcctgttac cagtggctgc tgccagtggc gataagtcgt gtcttaccgg
     6601 gttggactca agacgatagt taccggataa ggcgcagcgg tcgggctgaa cggggggttc
     6661 gtgcacacag cccagcttgg agcgaacgac ctacaccgaa ctgagatacc tacagcgtga
     6721 gctatgagaa agcgccacgc ttcccgaagg gagaaaggcg gacaggtatc cggtaagcgg
     6781 cagggtcgga acaggagagc gcacgaggga gcttccaggg ggaaacgcct ggtatcttta
     6841 tagtcctgtc gggtttcgcc acctctgact tgagcgtcga tttttgtgat gctcgtcagg
     6901 ggggcggagc ctatggaaaa acgccagcaa cgcggccttt ttacggttcc tggccttttg
     6961 ctggcctttt gctcacatgt
//
