>Addgene plasmid #35516 | pAAV-CaMKIIa-eArch 3.0-EYFP | addgene partial sequence | sequence record 45048 | pBR322ori-F 5'-GGGAAACGCCTGGTATCTTT-3'
TGAGCGTCGATTTTTGTGATGCTCGTCAGGGGGGCGGAGCCTATGGAAAAACGCCAGCAACGCGGCCTTT
TTACGGTTCCTGGCCTTTTGCTGGCCTTTTGCTCACATGTCCTGCAGGCAGCTGCGCGCTC
