>Addgene plasmid #35516 | pAAV-CaMKIIa-eArch 3.0-EYFP | addgene partial sequence | sequence record 45260 | EGFP-N 5'-CGTCGCCGTCCAGCTCGACCAG-3'
CCTTGCTCACCACGTTGATGTCGATCTGGTCCAGGGGGATGTACTCGCCCTCGCTGGTGATCCTGCTCTT
GGCGGCCGCCTTGCTCACTGCTACTACCGGTCGGTCGGCGGCACTGACATCGGCACCGGCACTGGGTTCT
GGTGCCTCGGTGTCGCCCAGAATAGCCCGGGATCTCAACAGGATAAAGCCAAAGCCGACCTTGGCAGTCA
CGTCCAACACCATAAACAGCAGAGTTTCGATGCCCAGGCCCACCACGCCAGCGCCCTCAGTGCCTATGAT
CCACAGGATAGGGTAAGCGGTCCACAGCACCAAGACCAGAGCTGTCAGGGTGTTAAAGGTAGATGCCACC
TCGGGGCCCCGCTCCTTTGCAGCAGATCGCAGGGATGTAGCCAGAAAATAGAGCACCACTATCATGCAAA
TTGTAGAGAACAACCACCAACTGTATCTGGCTATGGCCGTGTGGCTCAAGGCTCCGATGAGGCC
