>Addgene plasmid #35516 | pAAV-CaMKIIa-eArch 3.0-EYFP | addgene partial sequence | sequence record 46160 | WPRE-R
TTTTGTAATCCAGAGGTTGATTATCGATAAGCTTGATATCGAATTCTCATTACACCTCGTTCTCGTAGCA
GAACTTGTACAGCTCGTCCATGCCGAGAGTGATCCCGGCGGCGGTCACGAACTCCAGCAGGACCATGTGA
TCGCGCTTCTCGTTGGGGTCTTTGCTCAGGGCGGACTGGTAGCTCAGGTAGTGGTTGTCGGGCAGCAGCA
CGGGGCCGTCGCCGATGGGGGTGTTCTGCTGGTAGTGGTCGGCGAGCTGCACGCTGCCGTCCTCGATGTT
GTGGCGGATCTTGAAGTTCACCTTGATGCCGTTCTTCTGCTTGTCGGCCATGATATAGACGTTGTGGCTG
TTGTAGTTGTACTCCAGCTTGTGCCCCAGGATGTTGCCGTCCTCCTTGAAGTCGATGCCCTTCAGCTCGA
TGCGGTTCACCAGGGTGTCGCCCTCGAACTTCACCTCGGCGCGGGTCTTGTAGTTGCCGTCGTCCTTGAA
GAAGATGGTGCGCTCCTGGACGTAGCCTTCGGGCATGGCGGACTTGAAGAAGTCGTGCTGCTTCATGTGG
TCGGGGTAGCGGGCGAAGCACTGCAGGCCGTAGCCGAAGGTGGTCACGAGGGTGGGCCAGGGCACGGGCA
GCTTGCCGGTGGTGCAGATGAACTTCAGGGTCAGCTTGCCGTA
