>Addgene plasmid #35516 | pAAV-CaMKIIa-eArch 3.0-EYFP | addgene partial sequence | sequence record 46161 | mCaMKIIa-pro-F2 5'-GGCAAAGAGGAGCAGGTTTT
GCAGTTACCGGGGCAACGGGAACAGGGCGTTTCGGAGGTGGTTGCCATGGGGACCTGGATGCTGACGAAG
GCTCGCGAGGCTGTGAGCAGCCACAGTGCCCTGCTCAGAAGCCCCAAGCTCGTCAGTCAAGCCGGTTCTC
CGTTTGCACTCAGGAGCACGGGCAGGCGAGTGGCCCCTAGTTCTGGGGGCAGCTCTAGAGCGGTACCGGA
TCCGCCACCATGGACCCCATCGCTCTGCAGGCTGGTTACGACCTGCTGGGTGACGGCAGACCTGAAACTC
TGTGGCTGGGCATCGGCACTCTGCTGATGCTGATTGGAACCTTCTACTTTCTGGTCCGCGGATGGGGAGT
CACCGATAAGGATGCCCGGGAATATTACGCTGTGACTATCCTGGTGCCCGGAATCGCATCCGCCGCATAT
CTGTCTATGTTCTTTGGTATCGGGCTTACTGAGGTGACCGTCGGGGGCGAAATGTTGGATATCTATTATG
CCAGGTACGCCGACTGGCTGTTTACCACCCCACTTCTGCTGCTGGATCTGGCCCTTCTCGCTAAGGTGGA
TCGGGTGACCATCGGCACCCTGGTGGGTGTGGACGCCCTGATGATCGTCACTGGCCTCATCGGAGCCTTG
AGCCACACGGCCATAGCCAGATACAGTTGGTGGTTGTTCTCTACAATTTGCATGATAGTGGTGCTCTATT
TTCTGGCTACATCCCTGCGATCTGCTGCAAAGGAGCGGGGCCCCGAGGTGGCATCTACCTTTAACACCCT
GACAGCTCTGGTCTTGGTGCTGTGGACCGCTTACCCTATCCTGTGGATCATAGGCACTGA
